>Addgene plasmid #116721 | pHAGE-CCND1 | addgene full sequence | sequence record 240265 | Addgene NGS Result
TGGAAGGGCTAATTCACTCCCAAAGAAGACAAGATATCCTTGATCTGTGGATCTACCACACACAAGGCTA
CTTCCCTGATTAGCAGAACTACACACCAGGGCCAGGGGTCAGATATCCACTGACCTTTGGATGGTGCTAC
AAGCTAGTACCAGTTGAGCCAGATAAGGTAGAAGAGGCCAATAAAGGAGAGAACACCAGCTTGTTACACC
CTGTGAGCCTGCATGGGATGGATGACCCGGAGAGAGAAGTGTTAGAGTGGAGGTTTGACAGCCGCCTAGC
ATTTCATCACGTGGCCCGAGAGCTGCATCCGGAGTACTTCAAGAACTGCTGATATCGAGCTTGCTACAAG
GGACTTTCCGCTGGGGACTTTCCAGGGAGGCGTGGCCTGGGCGGGACTGGGGAGTGGCGAGCCCTCAGAT
CCTGCATATAAGCAGCTGCTTTTTGCCTGTACTGGGTCTCTCTGGTTAGACCAGATCTGAGCCTGGGAGC
TCTCTGGCTAACTAGGGAACCCACTGCTTAAGCCTCAATAAAGCTTGCCTTGAGTGCTTCAAGTAGTGTG
TGCCCGTCTGTTGTGTGACTCTGGTAACTAGAGATCCCTCAGACCCTTTTAGTCAGTGTGGAAAATCTCT
AGCAGTGGCGCCCGAACAGGGACTTGAAAGCGAAAGGGAAACCAGAGGAGCTCTCTCGACGCAGGACTCG
GCTTGCTGAAGCGCGCACGGCAAGAGGCGAGGGGCGGCGACTGGTGAGTACGCCAAAAATTTTGACTAGC
GGAGGCTAGAAGGAGAGAGATGGGTGCGAGAGCGTCAGTATTAAGCGGGGGAGAATTAGATCGCGATGGG
AAAAAATTCGGTTAAGGCCAGGGGGAAAGAAAAAATATAAATTAAAACATATAGTATGGGCAAGCAGGGA
GCTAGAACGATTCGCAGTTAATCCTGGCCTGTTAGAAACATCAGAAGGCTGTAGACAAATACTGGGACAG
CTACAACCATCCCTTCAGACAGGATCAGAAGAACTTAGATCATTATATAATACAGTAGCAACCCTCTATT
GTGTGCATCAAAGGATAGAGATAAAAGACACCAAGGAAGCTTTAGACAAGATAGAGGAAGAGCAAAACAA
AAGTAAGACCACCGCACAGCAAGCGGCCGGCCGCTGATCTTCAGACCTGGAGGAGGAGATATGAGGGACA
ATTGGAGAAGTGAATTATATAAATATAAAGTAGTAAAAATTGAACCATTAGGAGTAGCACCCACCAAGGC
AAAGAGAAGAGTGGTGCAGAGAGAAAAAAGAGCAGTGGGAATAGGAGCTTTGTTCCTTGGGTTCTTGGGA
GCAGCAGGAAGCACTATGGGCGCAGCGTCAATGACGCTGACGGTACAGGCCAGACAATTATTGTCTGGTA
TAGTGCAGCAGCAGAACAATTTGCTGAGGGCTATTGAGGCGCAACAGCATCTGTTGCAACTCACAGTCTG
GGGCATCAAGCAGCTCCAGGCAAGAATCCTGGCTGTGGAAAGATACCTAAAGGATCAACAGCTCCTGGGG
ATTTGGGGTTGCTCTGGAAAACTCATTTGCACCACTGCTGTGCCTTGGAATGCTAGTTGGAGTAATAAAT
CTCTGGAACAGATTTGGAATCACACGACCTGGATGGAGTGGGACAGAGAAATTAACAATTACACAAGCTT
AATACACTCCTTAATTGAAGAATCGCAAAACCAGCAAGAAAAGAATGAACAAGAATTATTGGAATTAGAT
AAATGGGCAAGTTTGTGGAATTGGTTTAACATAACAAATTGGCTGTGGTATATAAAATTATTCATAATGA
TAGTAGGAGGCTTGGTAGGTTTAAGAATAGTTTTTGCTGTACTTTCTATAGTGAATAGAGTTAGGCAGGG
ATATTCACCATTATCGTTTCAGACCCACCTCCCAACCCCGAGGGGACCCGACAGGCCCGAAGGAATAGAA
GAAGAAGGTGGAGAGAGAGACAGAGACAGATCCATTCGATTAGTGAACGGATCTCGACGGTATCGCCGAA
TTCACAAATGGCAGTATTCATCCACAATTTTAAAAGAAAAGGGGGGATTGGGGGGTACAGTGCAGGGGAA
AGAATAGTAGACATAATAGCAACAGACATACAAACTAAAGAATTACAAAAACAAATTACAAAAATTCAAA
ATTTTCGGGTTTATTACAGGGACAGCAGAGATCCAGTTTGGACTAGTCGTGAGGCTCCGGTGCCCGTCAG
TGGGCAGAGCGCACATCGCCCACAGTCCCCGAGAAGTTGGGGGGAGGGGTCGGCAATTGAACCGGTGCCT
AGAGAAGGTGGCGCGGGGTAAACTGGGAAAGTGATGTCGTGTACTGGCTCCGCCTTTTTCCCGAGGGTGG
GGGAGAACCGTATATAAGTGCAGTAGTCGCCGTGAACGTTCTTTTTCGCAACGGGTTTGCCGCCAGAACA
CAGGTAAGTGCCGTGTGTGGTTCCCGCGGGCCTGGCCTCTTTACGGGTTATGGCCCTTGCGTGCCTTGAA
TTACTTCCACCTGGCTGCAGTACGTGATTCTTGATCCCGAGCTTCGGGTTGGAAGTGGGTGGGAGAGTTC
GAGGCCTTGCGCTTAAGGAGCCCCTTCGCCTCGTGCTTGAGTTGAGGCCTGGCCTGGGCGCTGGGGCCGC
CGCGTGCGAATCTGGTGGCACCTTCGCGCCTGTCTCGCTGCTTTCGATAAGTCTCTAGCCATTTAAAATT
TTTGATGACCTGCTGCGACGCTTTTTTTCTGGCAAGATAGTCTTGTAAATGCGGGCCAAGATCTGCACAC
TGGTATTTCGGTTTTTGGGGCCGCGGGCGGCGACGGGGCCCGTGCGTCCCAGCGCACATGTTCGGCGAGG
CGGGGCCTGCGAGCGCGGCCACCGAGAATCGGACGGGGGTAGTCTCAAGCTGGCCGGCCTGCTCTGGTGC
CTGGCCTCGCGCCGCCGTGTATCGCCCCGCCCTGGGCGGCAAGGCTGGCCCGGTCGGCACCAGTTGCGTG
AGCGGAAAGATGGCCGCTTCCCGGCCCTGCTGCAGGGAGCTCAAAATGGAGGACGCGGCGCTCGGGAGAG
CGGGCGGGTGAGTCACCCACACAAAGGAAAAGGGCCTTTCCGTCCTCAGCCGTCGCTTCATGTGACTCCA
CGGAGTACCGGGCGCCGTCCAGGCACCTCGATTAGTTCTCGAGCTTTTGGAGTACGTCGTCTTTAGGTTG
GGGGGAGGGGTTTTATGCGATGGAGTTTCCCCACACTGAGTGGGTGGAGACTGAAGTTAGGCCAGCTTGG
CACTTGATGTAATTCTCCTTGGAATTTGCCCTTTTTGAGTTTGGATCTTGGTTCATTCTCAAGCCTCAGA
CAGTGGTTCAAAGTTTTTTTCTTCCATTTCAGGTGTCGTGAAGCGGCCCTGCAGATATCAACAAGTTTGT
ACAAAAAAGCAGGCACCATGGAACACCAGCTCCTGTGCTGCGAAGTGGAAACCATCCGCCGCGCGTACCC
CGATGCCAACCTCCTCAACGACCGGGTGCTGCGGGCCATGCTGAAGGCGGAGGAGACCTGCGCGCCCTCG
GTGTCCTACTTCAAATGTGTGCAGAAGGAGGTCCTGCCGTCCATGCGGAAGATCGTCGCCACCTGGATGC
TGGAGGTCTGCGAGGAACAGAAGTGCGAGGAGGAGGTCTTCCCGCTGGCCATGAACTACCTGGACCGCTT
CCTGTCGCTGGAGCCCGTGAAAAAGAGCCGCCTGCAGCTGCTGGGGGCCACTTGCATGTTCGTGGCCTCT
AAGATGAAGGAGACCATCCCCCTGACGGCCGAGAAGCTGTGCATCTACACCGACAACTCCATCCGGCCCG
AGGAGCTGCTGCAAATGGAGCTGCTCCTGGTGAACAAGCTCAAGTGGAACCTGGCCGCAATGACCCCGCA
CGATTTCATTGAACACTTCCTCTCCAAAATGCCAGAGGCGGAGGAGAACAAACAGATCATCCGCAAACAC
GCGCAGACCTTCGTTGCCCTCTGTGCCACAGATGTGAAGTTCATTTCCAATCCGCCCTCCATGGTGGCAG
CGGGGAGCGTGGTGGCCGCAGTGCAAGGCCTGAACCTGAGGAGCCCCAACAACTTCCTGTCCTACTACCG
CCTCACACGCTTCCTCTCCAGAGTGATCAAGTGTGACCCAGACTGCCTCCGGGCCTGCCAGGAGCAGATC
GAAGCCCTGCTGGAGTCAAGCCTGCGCCAGGCCCAGCAGAACATGGACCCCAAGGCCGCCGAGGAGGAGG
AAGAGGAGGAGGAGGAGGTGGACCTGGCTTGCACACCCACCGACGTGCGGGACGTGGACATCTAGAACCC
AGCTTTCTTGTACAAAGTGGTTGATATCCAGCACAGTGGCGGCCGCTCGAGTCTAGAGGGCCCGCGGTTC
GAAGGTAAGCCTATCCCTAACCCTCTCCTCGGTCTCGATTCTACGCGTACCGGTTAGTAATGAGATCCCT
CCCCCCCCCCTAACGTTACTGGCCGAAGCCGCTTGGAATAAGGCCGGTGTGCGTTTGTCTATATGTTATT
TTCCACCATATTGCCGTCTTTTGGCAATGTGAGGGCCCGGAAACCTGGCCCTGTCTTCTTGACGAGCATT
CCTAGGGGTCTTTCCCCTCTCGCCAAAGGAATGCAAGGTCTGTTGAATGTCGTGAAGGAAGCAGTTCCTC
TGGAAGCTTCTTGAAGACAAACAACGTCTGTAGCGACCCTTTGCAGGCAGCGGAACCCCCCACCTGGCGA
CAGGTGCCTCTGCGGCCAAAAGCCACGTGTATAAGATACACCTGCAAAGGCGGCACAACCCCAGTGCCAC
GTTGTGAGTTGGATAGTTGTGGAAAGAGTCAAATGGCTCTCCTCAAGCGTATTCAACAAGGGGCTGAAGG
ATGCCCAGAAGGTACCCCATTGTATGGGATCTGATCTGGGGCCTCGGTGCACATGCTTTACATGTGTTTA
GTCGAGGTTAAAAAAACGTCTAGGCCCCCCGAACCACGGGGACGTGGTTTTCCTTTGAAAAACACGATGA
TAATATGGCCACACATATGGTGAGCAAGGGCGAGGAGCTGTTCACCGGGGTGGTGCCCATCCTGGTCGAG
CTGGACGGCGACGTAAACGGCCACAAGTTCAGCGTGTCCGGCGAGGGCGAGGGCGATGCCACCTACGGCA
AGCTGACCCTGAAGTTCATCTGCACCACCGGCAAGCTGCCCGTGCCCTGGCCCACCCTCGTGACCACCCT
GACCTACGGCGTGCAGTGCTTCAGCCGCTACCCCGACCACATGAAGCAGCACGACTTCTTCAAGTCCGCC
ATGCCCGAAGGCTACGTCCAGGAGCGCACCATCTTCTTCAAGGACGACGGCAACTACAAGACCCGCGCCG
AGGTGAAGTTCGAGGGCGACACCCTGGTGAACCGCATCGAGCTGAAGGGCATCGACTTCAAGGAGGACGG
CAACATCCTGGGGCACAAGCTGGAGTACAACTACAACAGCCACAACGTCTATATCATGGCCGACAAGCAG
AAGAACGGCATCAAGGTGAACTTCAAGATCCGCCACAACATCGAGGACGGCAGCGTGCAGCTCGCCGACC
ACTACCAGCAGAACACCCCCATCGGCGACGGCCCCGTGCTGCTGCCCGACAACCACTACCTGAGCACCCA
GTCCGCCCTGAGCAAAGACCCCAACGAGAAGCGCGATCACATGGTCCTGCTGGAGTTCGTGACCGCCGCC
GGGATCACTCTCGGCATGGACGAGCTGTACAAGTAAATCGATAGATCCTAATCAACCTCTGGATTACAAA
ATTTGTGAAAGATTGACTGGTATTCTTAACTATGTTGCTCCTTTTACGCTATGTGGATACGCTGCTTTAA
TGCCTTTGTATCATGCTATTGCTTCCCGTATGGCTTTCATTTTCTCCTCCTTGTATAAATCCTGGTTGCT
GTCTCTTTATGAGGAGTTGTGGCCCGTTGTCAGGCAACGTGGCGTGGTGTGCACTGTGTTTGCTGACGCA
ACCCCCACTGGTTGGGGCATTGCCACCACCTGTCAGCTCCTTTCCGGGACTTTCGCTTTCCCCCTCCCTA
TTGCCACGGCGGAACTCATCGCCGCCTGCCTTGCCCGCTGCTGGACAGGGGCTCGGCTGTTGGGCACTGA
CAATTCCGTGGTGTTGTCGGGGAAATCATCGTCCTTTCCTTGGCTGCTCGCCTGTGTTGCCACCTGGATT
CTGCGCGGGACGTCCTTCTGCTACGTCCCTTCGGCCCTCAATCCAGCGGACCTTCCTTCCCGCGGCCTGC
TGCCGGCTCTGCGGCCTCTTCCGCGTCTTCGCCTTCGCCCTCAGACGAGTCGGATCTCCCTTTGGGCCGC
CTCCCCGCCTGAGATCCTTTAAGACCAATGACTTACAAGGCAGCTGTAGATCTTAGCCACTTTTTAAAAG
AAAAGGGGGGACTGGAAGGGCTAATTCACTCCCAACGAAGACAAGATCTGCTTTTTGCTTGTACTGGGTC
TCTCTGGTTAGACCAGATCTGAGCCTGGGAGCTCTCTGGCTAACTAGGGAACCCACTGCTTAAGCCTCAA
TAAAGCTTGCCTTGAGTGCTTCAAGTAGTGTGTGCCCGTCTGTTGTGTGACTCTGGTAACTAGAGATCCC
TCAGACCCTTTTAGTCAGTGTGGAAAATCTCTAGCAGTAGTAGTTCATGTCATCTTATTATTCAGTATTT
ATAACTTGCAAAGAAATGAATATCAGAGAGTGAGAGGCCCGGGTTAATTAAGGAAAGGGCTAGATCATTC
TTGAAGACGAAAGGGCCTCGTGATACGCCTATTTTTATAGGTTAATGTCATGATAATAATGGTTTCTTAG
ACGTCAGGTGGCACTTTTCGGGGAAATGTGCGCGGAACCCCTATTTGTTTATTTTTCTAAATACATTCAA
ATATGTATCCGCTCATGAGACAATAACCCTGATAAATGCTTCAATAATATTGAAAAAGGAAGAGTATGAG
TATTCAACATTTCCGTGTCGCCCTTATTCCCTTTTTTGCGGCATTTTGCCTTCCTGTTTTTGCTCACCCA
GAAACGCTGGTGAAAGTAAAAGATGCTGAAGATCAGTTGGGTGCACGAGTGGGTTACATCGAACTGGATC
TCAACAGCGGTAAGATCCTTGAGAGTTTTCGCCCCGAAGAACGTTTTCCAATGATGAGCACTTTTAAAGT
TCTGCTATGTGGCGCGGTATTATCCCGTGTTGACGCCGGGCAAGAGCAACTCGGTCGCCGCATACACTAT
TCTCAGAATGACTTGGTTGAGTACTCACCAGTCACAGAAAAGCATCTTACGGATGGCATGACAGTAAGAG
AATTATGCAGTGCTGCCATAACCATGAGTGATAACACTGCGGCCAACTTACTTCTGACAACGATCGGAGG
ACCGAAGGAGCTAACCGCTTTTTTGCACAACATGGGGGATCATGTAACTCGCCTTGATCGTTGGGAACCG
GAGCTGAATGAAGCCATACCAAACGACGAGCGTGACACCACGATGCCTGTAGCAATGGCAACAACGTTGC
GCAAACTATTAACTGGCGAACTACTTACTCTAGCTTCCCGGCAACAATTAATAGACTGGATGGAGGCGGA
TAAAGTTGCAGGACCACTTCTGCGCTCGGCCCTTCCGGCTGGCTGGTTTATTGCTGATAAATCTGGAGCC
GGTGAGCGTGGGTCTCGCGGTATCATTGCAGCACTGGGGCCAGATGGTAAGCCCTCCCGTATCGTAGTTA
TCTACACGACGGGGAGTCAGGCAACTATGGATGAACGAAATAGACAGATCGCTGAGATAGGTGCCTCACT
GATTAAGCATTGGTAACTGTCAGACCAAGTTTACTCATATATACTTTAGATTGATTTAAAACTTCATTTT
TAATTTAAAAGGATCTAGGTGAAGATCCTTTTTGATAATCTCATGACCAAAATCCCTTAACGTGAGTTTT
CGTTCCACTGAGCGTCAGACCCCGTAGAAAAGATCAAAGGATCTTCTTGAGATCCTTTTTTTCTGCGCGT
AATCTGCTGCTTGCAAACAAAAAAACCACCGCTACCAGCGGTGGTTTGTTTGCCGGATCAAGAGCTACCA
ACTCTTTTTCCGAAGGTAACTGGCTTCAGCAGAGCGCAGATACCAAATACTGTTCTTCTAGTGTAGCCGT
AGTTAGGCCACCACTTCAAGAACTCTGTAGCACCGCCTACATACCTCGCTCTGCTAATCCTGTTACCAGT
GGCTGCTGCCAGTGGCGATAAGTCGTGTCTTACCGGGTTGGACTCAAGACGATAGTTACCGGATAAGGCG
CAGCGGTCGGGCTGAACGGGGGGTTCGTGCACACAGCCCAGCTTGGAGCGAACGACCTACACCGAACTGA
GATACCTACAGCGTGAGCTATGAGAAAGCGCCACGCTTCCCGAAGGGAGAAAGGCGGACAGGTATCCGGT
AAGCGGCAGGGTCGGAACAGGAGAGCGCACGAGGGAGCTTCCAGGGGGAAACGCCTGGTATCTTTATAGT
CCTGTCGGGTTTCGCCACCTCTGACTTGAGCGTCGATTTTTGTGATGCTCGTCAGGGGGGCGGAGCCTAT
GGAAAAACGCCAGCAACGCGGCCTTTTTACGGTTCCTGGCCTTTTGCTGGCCTTTTGCTCACATGTTCTT
TCCTGCGTTATCCCCTGATTCTGTGGATAACCGTATTACCGCCTTTGAGTGAGCTGATACCGCTCGCCGC
AGCCGAACGACCGAGCGCAGCGAGTCAGTGAGCGAGGAAGCGGAAGAGCGCCCAATACGCAAACCGCCTC
TCCCCGCGCGTTGGCCGATTCATTAATGCAGCAAGCTCATGGCTGACTAATTTTTTTTATTTATGCAGAG
GCCGAGGCCGCCTCGGCCTCTGAGCTATTCCAGAAGTAGTGAGGAGGCTTTTTTGGAGGCCTAGGCTTTT
GCAAAAAGCTCCCCGTGGCACGACAGGTTTCCCGACTGGAAAGCGGGCAGTGAGCGCAACGCAATTAATG
TGAGTTAGCTCACTCATTAGGCACCCCAGGCTTTACACTTTATGCTTCCGGCTCGTATGTTGTGTGGAAT
TGTGAGCGGATAACAATTTCACACAGGAAACAGCTATGACATGATTACGAATTTCACAAATAAAGCATTT
TTTTCACTGCATTCTAGTTGTGGTTTGTCCAAACTCATCAATGTATCTTATCATGTCTGGATCAACTGGA
TAACTCAAGCTAACCAAAATCATCCCAAACTTCCCACCCCATACCCTATTACCACTGCCAATTACCTGTG
GTTTCATTTACTCTAAACCTGTGATTCCTCTGAATTATTTTCATTTTAAAGAAATTGTATTTGTTAAATA
TGTACTACAAACTTAGTAGT
Features (pLannotate 1.2.2; 27 found; start..end, strand, type, name):
    377..634     +  LTR            5' LTR (truncated): truncated 5' long terminal repeat (LTR) from HIV-1
    681..806     +  misc_feature   HIV-1 Ψ: packaging signal of human immunodeficiency virus type 1
    790..1128    +  CDS            HIV-1 gag (fragment): gag protein from human immunodeficiency virus 1; gag
   1303..1536    +  misc_feature   RRE: The Rev response element (RRE) of HIV-1 allows for Rev-dependent mRNA export from the nucleus to the cytoplasm.
   1913..2013    +  CDS            Rev (fragment): human immunodeficiency virus 1 (HIV-1) Rev protein; rev; enhances nuclear export of unspliced and incompletely spliced viral mRNAs
   2058..2175    +  misc_feature   cPPT/CTS: central polypurine tract and central termination sequence of HIV-1
   2223..3401    +  promoter       EF-1α promoter: strong constitutive promoter for human elongation factor EF-1α
   3422..3442    +  protein_bind   attB1: mutant version of attB; core recombination site for the Gateway® BP reaction BP Clonase™
   3448..4332    +  CDS            CCND1: CCND1_HUMAN - Also known as BCL1, PRAD1. Experimental evidence at protein level: Swiss-Prot protein existence level 1. Regulatory component of the cyclin D1-CDK4 (DC) complex that phosphorylates and inhibits members of the retinoblastoma (RB) protein family including RB1 and regulates the cell-cycle during G(1)/S transition. Phosphorylation of RB1 allows dissociation of the transcription factor E2F from the RB/E2F complex and the subsequent transcription of E2F target genes which are responsible for the progression through the G(1) phase. Hypophosphorylates RB1 in early G(1) phase. Cyclin D-CD
   4337..4361    -  protein_bind   attB2: mutant version of attB; recombination site for the Gateway® BP reaction BP Clonase™
   4414..4455    +  CDS            V5 tag: epitope tag from simian virus 5
   4581..5043    +  misc_feature   IRES: internal ribosome entry site (IRES) of the encephalomyocarditis virus (EMCV)
   5057..5776    +  CDS            EGFP: the original enhanced GFP (Yang et al., 1996) mammalian codon-optimized
   5790..6378    +  misc_feature   WPRE: woodchuck hepatitis virus posttranscriptional regulatory element
   6386..6451    +  CDS            nef (fragment): NEF_HV1Z2 - Experimental evidence at protein level: Swiss-Prot protein existence level 1. Extracellular Nef protein targets CD4(+) T-lymphocytes for apoptosis by interacting with CXCR4 surface receptors. From Human immunodeficiency virus type 1 group M subtype D (isolate Z2/CDC-Z34) (HIV-1).
   6453..6686    +  LTR            3' LTR (ΔU3): self-inactivating 3' long terminal repeat (LTR) from HIV-1
   6891..6995    +  promoter       AmpR promoter: bla
   6996..7856    +  CDS            AmpR: β-lactamase; bla; confers resistance to ampicillin, carbenicillin, and related antibiotics
   8027..8615    +  rep_origin     ori: high-copy-number ColE1/pMB1/pBR322/pUC origin of replication
   8798..8852    +  CDS            lacI (fragment): lac repressor; lacI; The lac repressor binds to the lac operator to inhibit transcription in E. coli. This inhibition can be relieved by adding lactose or isopropyl-β-D-thiogalactopyranoside (IPTG).
   8858..8951    +  rep_origin     SV40 ori (fragment): SV40 origin of replication
   8976..9013    +  CDS            lacI (fragment): lac repressor; lacI; The lac repressor binds to the lac operator to inhibit transcription in E. coli. This inhibition can be relieved by adding lactose or isopropyl-β-D-thiogalactopyranoside (IPTG).
   9026..9047    +  protein_bind   CAP binding site: CAP binding activates transcription in the presence of cAMP. E. coli catabolite activator protein
   9062..9092    +  promoter       lac promoter: promoter for the E. coli lac operon
   9100..9116    +  protein_bind   lac operator: The lac repressor binds to the lac operator to inhibit transcription in E. coli. This inhibition can be relieved by adding lactose or isopropyl-β-D-thiogalactopyranoside (IPTG). lac repressor encoded by lacI
   9150..9233    +  polyA_signal   SV40 poly(A) signal (fragment): SV40 polyadenylation signal
   9400..329     +  CDS            nef (fragment) (across the origin): NEF_HV1BR - Experimental evidence at protein level: Swiss-Prot protein existence level 1. Extracellular Nef protein targets CD4(+) T-lymphocytes for apoptosis by interacting with CXCR4 surface receptors (PubMed:14990729). From Human immunodeficiency virus type 1 group M subtype B (isolate BRU/LAI) (HIV-1).
