[The description below was written by a language model from this plasmid's Addgene catalogue record and pLannotate feature annotations shown in this document.]
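Description:
pHAGE-CCND1 is a 9.4 kb HIV-1-based lentiviral expression plasmid built on the pHAGE backbone and carrying the wild-type human CCND1 open reading frame, which encodes cyclin D1, the regulatory partner of CDK4 that drives RB phosphorylation and the G1/S transition. It is maintained in E. coli through a high-copy ColE1/pUC-type origin and selected with ampicillin via the bla gene. Small lac-region, SV40 origin and SV40 poly(A) fragments in the bacterial portion appear to be backbone remnants.

The transfer cassette is bounded by a truncated 5' LTR and a U3-deleted, self-inactivating 3' LTR. It also contains the Ψ packaging signal with an adjoining gag fragment, the RRE for Rev-dependent nuclear export, and the cPPT/CTS element. Partial gag, rev and nef annotations are residual viral sequence rather than functional genes, so packaging functions must be supplied in trans. Within the cassette, the constitutive human EF-1α promoter drives CCND1, which was introduced by Gateway recombination and is therefore flanked by attB1 and attB2 sites. A V5 epitope tag is annotated just downstream of attB2, but the record does not state whether it is read in frame with CCND1 or whether the insert retains a stop codon. An EMCV IRES then directs translation of EGFP from the same transcript, so transduced cells can be identified by fluorescence, and a WPRE before the 3' LTR enhances transcript expression. No mammalian drug-resistance marker is annotated.

The stated purpose is lentiviral expression of CCND1. The construct comes from a study on systematic functional annotation of somatic cancer mutations, where a wild-type clone would plausibly serve as a reference for mutant alleles.
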