Addgene plasmid #116721: pHAGE-CCND1
Purpose: Lentiviral expression of CCND1
Depositing lab: Gordon Mills & Kenneth Scott. Depositing organization: Baylor College of Medicine. Publication: Systematic Functional Annotation of Somatic Mutations in Cancer. Ng PK, Li J, Jeong KJ, Shao S, Chen H, Tsang YH, Sengupta S, Wang Z, Bhavana VH, Tran R, Soewito S, Minussi DC, Moreno D, Kong K, Dogruluk T, Lu H, Gao J, Tokheim C, Zhou DC, Johnson AM, Zeng J, Ip CKM, Ju Z, Wester M, Yu S, Li Y, Vellano CP, Schultz N, Karchin R, Ding L, Lu Y, Cheung LWT, Chen K, Shaw KR, Meric-Bernstam F, Scott KL, Yi S, Sahni N, Liang H, Mills GB. Cancer Cell. 2018 Mar 12;33(3):450-462.e10. doi: 10.1016/j.ccell.2018.01.021. PubMed 29533785.
Backbone
  Vector backbone: pHAGE
  Vector type: Lentiviral
Growth in bacteria
  Bacterial resistance: Ampicillin, 100 μg/mL
  Growth temperature: 37°C
  Growth strain: Stbl3
  Copy number: High Copy
Gene/Insert
  Gene/Insert name: CCND1
  Species: H. sapiens (human)
  Mutation: WT
  Entrez Gene: CCND1 (a.k.a. BCL1, D11S287E, PRAD1, U21B31)
  Cloning method: Gateway Cloning
Terms and licenses: Academic/Nonprofit Terms; Industry Terms: Not Available to Industry
How to cite: pHAGE-CCND1 was a gift from Gordon Mills & Kenneth Scott (Addgene plasmid # 116721 ; http://n2t.net/addgene:116721 ; RRID:Addgene_116721)
