>Addgene plasmid #116721 | pHAGE-CCND1 | depositor partial sequence | sequence record 219596 | insert
ATGGAACACCAGCTCCTGTGCTGCGAAGTGGAAACCATCCGCCGCGCGTACCCCGATGCCAACCTCCTCA
ACGACCGGGTGCTGCGGGCCATGCTGAAGGCGGAGGAGACCTGCGCGCCCTCGGTGTCCTACTTCAAATG
TGTGCAGAAGGAGGTCCTGCCGTCCATGCGGAAGATCGTCGCCACCTGGATGCTGGAGGTCTGCGAGGAA
CAGAAGTGCGAGGAGGAGGTCTTCCCGCTGGCCATGAACTACCTGGACCGCTTCCTGTCGCTGGAGCCCG
TGAAAAAGAGCCGCCTGCAGCTGCTGGGGGCCACTTGCATGTTCGTGGCCTCTAAGATGAAGGAGACCAT
CCCCCTGACGGCCGAGAAGCTGTGCATCTACACCGACAACTCCATCCGGCCCGAGGAGCTGCTGCAAATG
GAGCTGCTCCTGGTGAACAAGCTCAAGTGGAACCTGGCCGCAATGACCCCGCACGATTTCATTGAACACT
TCCTCTCCAAAATGCCAGAGGCGGAGGAGAACAAACAGATCATCCGCAAACACGCGCAGACCTTCGTTGC
CCTCTGTGCCACAGATGTGAAGTTCATTTCCAATCCGCCCTCCATGGTGGCAGCGGGGAGCGTGGTGGCC
GCAGTGCAAGGCCTGAACCTGAGGAGCCCCAACAACTTCCTGTCCTACTACCGCCTCACACGCTTCCTCT
CCAGAGTGATCAAGTGTGACCCGGACTGCCTCCGGGCCTGCCAGGAGCAGATCGAAGCCCTGCTGGAGTC
AAGCCTGCGCCAGGCCCAGCAGAACATGGACCCCAAGGCCGCCGAGGAGGAGGAAGAGGAGGAGGAGGAG
GTGGACCTGGCTTGCACACCCACCGACGTGCGGGACGTGGACATCTGA
